>Addgene plasmid #153530 | Donor-PIGA | addgene full sequence | sequence record 319287 | Addgene NGS Result
CTAAATTGTAAGCGTTAATATTTTGTTAAAATTCGCGTTAAATTTTTGTTAAATCAGCTCATTTTTTAAC
CAATAGGCCGAAATCGGCAAAATCCCTTATAAATCAAAAGAATAGACCGAGATAGGGT
[37 nt withheld, positions 129-165]
AAAGAACGTGGACTCCAACGTCAAAGG
[49 nt withheld, positions 193-241]
T
[91 nt withheld, positions 243-333]
G
[124 nt withheld, positions 335-458]
CCCATTCGCCATTCAGGCTGCGCAACTGTTGGGAAGGGCGATCGGTGCGGGCCTCTTCGCTATTACGCCA
GCTGGCGAAAGGGGGATGTGCTGCAAGGCGATTAAGTTGGGTAACGCCAGGGTTTTCCCAGTCACGACGT
TGTAAAACGACGGCCAGTGAGCGCGCGTAATACGACTCACTATAGGGCGAATTGGAGCTCCACCGCGGTG
GCGGCCGCTCTAGAGGCTGTTGACCTGTACAACATGCACTGCATGTTATAACTTCCTTGAGTTCAAAAGG
AGACGGTTTAAAGGTCTAATATATGAGACTAAGCACAAGTAATACTCAAATTACAAAATATGAATGTTGG
CCCATTTGATGTGTTCTGAACAAGTATGTTTAAAGATCTTCGTTTTTTGATATTTTAGAGCTTAGTACTT
AGCAGTGTTTTAAAAAGCAAGCCACCTACTTGCTCAGCAAAAAACGTTATTTCATTTGCCAGCATTTGAC
CTATACTATCTACTGAAATTTCCCCCATCTCTTTATCTTCTTTTATTTGAAATCCATGAAATGCTTCTGC
ATGTCCTCACCATCCATGCTCAGCAACATGTACAGCCTCATGTGGCTGTTGAAAGAGGAGGCTCTGTGTT
CCCAGAAGTATGCTAGATTGTAGCTCTCTGCTTGTGGTTGATGTCTGCCAGATGCCGGTGAGAGCATCTC
AGCTTAGTCAAGGAATCTTCAAAGGCAAATCCTGCTTCAGTACTGCTGAAGTCACTGCTGAATTAAATAT
TGACCCTACAGTGGTGACCCCAAAAGCTGTTCAGACTTTGCGGGACTTTGGAATTCTAGTAGTTGGCTAA
AATTGATGGTGACTCCCTAGGGGAGAGGAACTGTGGCTTATTCTTTGTATCACACAGCCTCTAGCCCGGT
GTCTTGCCCAGAATAAGTACCCAATAAGTTTTGAATCAAATGGCAATAATTATCGTGATTAAGTTCATTA
AGGATATCATTACTATGACAACAACAACAAAACACAAGCAACTTTTGTTTGTATTTGTTTATAAAATGTT
CCTGCAGGATCGGGTCATTGTTTATCATGGGACAGGTGATGGGGTGATGGGTGAAAGTGCTCACACTTGG
CTTCTCTCCCTCCAGGTATATGACCGGGTATCAGTGGAAGCTGTGTTGCCAATGGACAAACGACTGGACA
GACTTATTTCTCACTGCGGCCCAGTAACAGGCTACATCTTTGCTTTGTTGGCAGTTTTCAACTTCCTCTT
CCTCATTTTCTTGAGATGGATGACTCCAGATTCTATCATTGATGTTGCAATAGATGCCACTGGGCCACGG
GGTGCCTGGACTAATAACTATTCTCACAGTAAAAGAGGGGGTGAGAATAATGAGATATCTGAAACCAGGT
AGAAGGAAGCCTAGATTGTAAGATTTTAAACATTTGTAATAGTTCTATAAAGACTATGGAAAATAACCTT
GCTTTTGGGGGGTTTTTGTTTTTTTAGAGTTAATTTAGTAAGTTATGCTACCTCTATATCATTCAATATT
TTCTGTTGAGGAAAGATAAAAATGTATGCAATTCCTGAGTGTAGAAACTTCTTGCACTTATTTAAAATTT
AGGAGAGAACATTTAAGCCACTCAGGTATGCAATTTTTCAGACTACTGAAATCCCTGTAGCAGAGATGTT
TTAACATTATATTTTGAGAGCTTTGGGTGCTGAAGGGCCAAACGTTTTCTGGGCATTTTTTGGCCAGTTT
TTAATGTAACACCATTAGACACTCACCAGATGTTTACAAGTTTTCTTTAGGGGAACTACAACAATTATAT
GAACTGTTTTATATCATGTTCATATACATTTATTAGGAATCTAAATCATGTCTTTGAACATTTATTAGGT
TCACTCAGTAGGTGTTACATGTAATTAACAGGTTCCTTGAGTAAGATAGTCCATCAGTTACCAGCACATT
TTGAACCCCTGCTCTGTGTAGAATGTTGAACTAGATGCTTCCCGCCATTAAGGACCAGGGGTGCATTCAC
TCTTTGTTTACCATTCAAATGGCTTACTTCATCATAATTGTGGTTGATATGAGATCAATATCCAACATGC
CAAAAATGCTCATGCCAGTTAATGCCAGGAAAAAAATCACCGACACACTACTAGTACTTTGTTCCTGTTG
TATGCATTCTCCTAGGTAGAGCCTCCATCTTCAGTTGTGTTTGTGCTCGAGGGGGGGCCCGGTACCCAGC
TTTTGTTCCCTTTAGTGAGGGTTAATTGCGCGCTTGGCGTAATCATGGTCATAGCTGTTTCCTGTGTGAA
ATTGTTATCCGCTCACAATTCCACACAACATACGAGCCGGGAGCATAAAGTGTAAAGCCTGGGGTGCCTA
ATGAGTGAGCTAACTCACATTAATTGCGTTGCGCTCACTGCCCGCTTTCCAGTCGGGAAACCTGTCGTGC
CAGCTGCATTAATGAATCGGCCAACGCGCGGGGAGAGGCGGTTTGCGTATTGGGCGCTCTTCCGCTTCCT
CGCTCACTGACTCGCTGCGCTCGGTCGTTCGGCTGCGGCGAGCGGTATCAGCTCACTCAAAGGCGGTAAT
ACGGTTATCCACAGAATCAGGGGATAACGCAGGAAAGAACATGTGAGCAAAAGGCCAGCAAAAGGCCAGG
AACCGTAAAAAGGCCGCGTTGCTGGCGTTTTTCCATAGGCTCCGCCCCCCTGACGAGCATCACAAAAATC
GACGCTCAAGTCAGAGGTGGCGAAACCCGACAGGACTATAAAGATACCAGGCGTTTCCCCCTGGAAGCTC
CCTCGTGCGCTCTCCTGTTCCGACCCTGCCGCTTACCGGATACCTGTCCGCCTTTCTCCCTTCGGGAAGC
GTGGCGCTTTCTCATAGCTCACGCTGTAGGTATCTCAGTTCGGTGTAGGTCGTTCGCTCCAAGCTGGGCT
GTGTGCACGAACCCCCCGTTCAGCCCGACCGCTGCGCCTTATCCGGTAACTATCGTCTTGAGTCCAACCC
GGTAAGACACGACTTATCGCCACTGGCAGCAGCCACTGGTAACAGGATTAGCAGAGCGAGGTATGTAGGC
GGTGCTACAGAGTTCTTGAAGTGGTGGCCTAACTACGGCTACACTAGAAGAACAGTATTTGGTATCTGCG
CTCTGCTGAAGCCAGTTACCTTCGGAAAAAGAGTTGGTAGCTCTTGATCCGGCAAACAAACCACCGCTGG
TAGCGGTGGTTTTTTTGTTTGCAAGCAGCAGATTACGCGCAGAAAAAAAGGATCTCAAGAAGATCCTTTG
ATCTTTTCTACGGGGTCTGACGCTCAGTGGAACGAAAACTCACGTTAAGGGATTTTGGTCATGAGATTAT
CAAAAAGGATCTTCACCTAGATCCTTTTAAATTAAAAATGAAGTTTTAAATCAATCTAAAGTATATATGA
GTAAACTTGGTCTGACAGTTACCAATGCTTAATCAGTGAGGCACCTATCTCAGCGATCTGTCTATTTCGT
TCATCCATAGTTGCCTGACTCCCCGTCGTGTAGATAACTACGATACGGGAGGGCTTACCATCTGGCCCCA
GTGCTGCAATGATACCGCGAGACCCACGCTCACCGGCTCCAGATTTATCAGCAATAAACCAGCCAGCCGG
AAGGGCCGAGCGCAGAAGTGGTCCTGCAACTTTATCCGCCTCCATCCAGTCTATTAATTGTTGCCGGGAA
GCTAGAGTAAGTAGTTCGCCAGTTAATAGTTTGCGCAACGTTGTTGCCATTGCTACAGGCATCGTGGTGT
CACGCTCGTCGTTTGGTATGGCTTCATTCAGCTCCGGTTCCCAACGATCAAGGCGAGTTACATGATCCCC
CATGTTGTGCAAAAAAGCGGTTAGCTCCTTCGGTCCTCCGATCGTTGTCAGAAGTAAGTTGGCCGCAGTG
TTATCACTCATGGTTATGGCAGCACTGCATAATTCTCTTACTGTCATGCCATCCGTAAGATGCTTTTCTG
TGACTGGTGAGTACTCAACCAAGTCATTCTGAGAATAGTGTATGCGGCGACCGAGTTGCTCTTGCCCGGC
GTCAATACGGGATAATACCGCGCCACATAGCAGAACTTTAAAAGTGCTCATCATTGGAAAACGTTCTTCG
GGGCGAAAACTCTCAAGGATCTTACCGCTGTTGAGATCCAGTTCGATGTAACCCACTCGTGCACCCAACT
GATCTTCAGCATCTTTTACTTTCACCAGCGTTTCTGGGTGAGCAAAAACAGGAAGGCAAAATGCCGCAAA
AAAGGGAATAAGGGCGACACGGAAATGTTGAATACTCATACTCTTCCTTTTTCAATATTATTGAAGCATT
TATCAGGGTTATTGTCTCATGAGCGGATACATATTTGAATGTATTTAGAAAAATAAACAAATAGGGGTTC
CGCGCACATTTCCCCGAAAAGTGCCAC
Features (pLannotate 1.2.2; 14 found; start..end, strand, type, name):
     30..458     -  rep_origin     f1 ori (sequence partly withheld): f1 bacteriophage origin of replication; arrow indicates direction of (+) strand synthesis
    463..618     -  CDS            lacZα (fragment): LacZα fragment of β-galactosidase; lacZ fragment
    626..644     +  promoter       T7 promoter: promoter for bacteriophage T7 RNA polymerase
    653..682     +  misc_feature   MCS (fragment): pBluescript multiple cloning site
   1591..1857    +  CDS            PIGA (fragment): PIGA_HUMAN - Experimental evidence at protein level: Swiss-Prot protein existence level 1. Catalytic subunit of the glycosylphosphatidylinositol-N- acetylglucosaminyltransferase (GPI-GnT) complex that catalyzes the transfer of N-acetylglucosamine from UDP-N-acetylglucosamine to phosphatidylinositol and participates in the first step of GPI biosynthesis. From Homo sapiens (Human).
   2674..2694    +  misc_feature   MCS (fragment): pBluescript multiple cloning site
   2707..2725    -  promoter       T3 promoter: promoter for bacteriophage T3 RNA polymerase
   2770..2786    -  protein_bind   lac operator: The lac repressor binds to the lac operator to inhibit transcription in E. coli. This inhibition can be relieved by adding lactose or isopropyl-β-D-thiogalactopyranoside (IPTG). lac repressor encoded by lacI
   2794..2824    -  promoter       lac promoter: promoter for the E. coli lac operon
   2839..2860    -  protein_bind   CAP binding site: CAP binding activates transcription in the presence of cAMP. E. coli catabolite activator protein
   2873..2965    -  CDS            lacI (fragment): lac repressor; lacI; The lac repressor binds to the lac operator to inhibit transcription in E. coli. This inhibition can be relieved by adding lactose or isopropyl-β-D-thiogalactopyranoside (IPTG).
   3148..3736    -  rep_origin     ori: high-copy-number ColE1/pMB1/pBR322/pUC origin of replication
   3907..4767    -  CDS            AmpR: β-lactamase; bla; confers resistance to ampicillin, carbenicillin, and related antibiotics
   4768..4872    -  promoter       AmpR promoter: bla
