[The description below was written by a language model from this plasmid's Addgene catalogue record and pLannotate feature annotations shown in this document.]
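Description:
Donor-PIGA is a promoterless homology donor plasmid built on the pBluescript II KS(+) cloning backbone, intended as a repair template for targeted correction of a mutation in exon 6 of the human PIGA gene. It is propagated in E. coli as a high-copy plasmid through its ColE1/pUC-type origin and is selected with ampicillin via the β-lactamase gene and its native promoter. The backbone also retains an f1 phage origin, which permits single-stranded DNA production. Other standard pBluescript elements remain: the lac promoter, operator and CAP site, a lacZα fragment interrupted by the insert, and the T7 and T3 promoters flanking the cloning site, which serve mainly as sequencing primer sites here. The record lists no mammalian selectable marker, reporter or tag.

The payload is a 1,991-bp human genomic fragment spanning part of PIGA intron 5 and exon 6, cloned between the XbaI and XhoI sites of the polylinker, giving a total plasmid size of 4,895 bp. The insert is recorded as carrying no mutation, so it supplies wild-type sequence. The feature annotation recognises only a short stretch of PIGA coding sequence in the middle of the insert, which fits exon 6 coding sequence flanked by non-coding genomic DNA that serves as homology. PIGA encodes the catalytic subunit of the complex performing the first step of GPI-anchor biosynthesis. Because the fragment has no promoter, it is not meant to be expressed from the plasmid. Instead it acts as a template for homology-directed repair at the endogenous locus, and the associated publication concerns precise genome editing by tandem paired nicking. The nucleases or nickases and guide RNAs needed for editing are not part of this construct.
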