Addgene plasmid #153530: Donor-PIGA
Purpose: Used as a donor vector for the targeted correction of a mutation in PIGA exon 6
Depositing lab: Hiroyuki Konishi. Depositing organization: Aichi Medical University. Publication: Tandem Paired Nicking Promotes Precise Genome Editing with Scarce Interference by p53. Hyodo T, Rahman ML, Karnan S, Ito T, Toyoda A, Ota A, Wahiduzzaman M, Tsuzuki S, Okada Y, Hosokawa Y, Konishi H. Cell Rep. 2020 Jan 28;30(4):1195-1207.e7. doi: 10.1016/j.celrep.2019.12.064. PubMed 31995758.
Backbone
  Vector backbone: pBSII-KS(+)
  Backbone size w/o insert (bp): 2961
  Total vector size (bp): 4895
  Modifications to backbone: N/A
  Vector type: Donor plasmid
  Selectable markers: None
Growth in bacteria
  Bacterial resistance: Ampicillin, 100 μg/mL
  Growth temperature: 37°C
  Growth strain: DH5alpha
  Copy number: High Copy
Gene/Insert
  Gene/Insert name: PIGA (a 1,991-bp fragment from intron 5 and exon 6) (alt name: N/A)
  Species: H. sapiens (human)
  Insert size (bp): 1991
  Mutation: No mutation
  Promoter: No promoter
  Tag / fusion protein: N/A
  Cloning method: Restriction Enzyme; 5′ cloning site XbaI (not destroyed); 3′ cloning site XhoI (not destroyed)
  Sequencing primers: 5′ T7, M13 fwd; 3′ T3, M13 rev
Terms and licenses: Academic/Nonprofit Terms; Industry Terms: Not Available to Industry
How to cite: Donor-PIGA was a gift from Hiroyuki Konishi (Addgene plasmid # 153530 ; http://n2t.net/addgene:153530 ; RRID:Addgene_153530)
